>Addgene plasmid #246735 | mCitrine-DNAJC5 L115R | addgene full sequence | sequence record 495980 | Addgene NGS Result
CGGAATCGTTTTCCGGGACGCCGGCTGGATGATCCTCCAGCGCGGGGATCTCATGCTGGAGTTCTTCGCC
CACCCTAGGGGGAGGCTAACTGAAACACGGAAGGAGACAATACCGGAAGGAACCCGCGCTATGACGGCAA
TAAAAAGACAGAATAAAACGCACGGTGTTGGGTCGTTTGTTCATAAACGCGGGGTTCGGTCCCAGGGCTG
GCACTCTGTCGATACCCCACCGAGACCCCATTGGGGCCAATACGCCCGCGTTTCTTCCTTTTCCCCACCC
CACCCCCCAAGTTCGGGTGAAGGCCCAGGGCTCGCAGCCAACGTCGGGGCGGCAGGCCCTGCCATAGCCT
CAGGTTACTCATATATACTTTAGATTGATTTAAAACTTCATTTTTAATTTAAAAGGATCTAGGTGAAGAT
CCTTTTTGATAATCTCATGACCAAAATCCCTTAACGTGAGTTTTCGTTCCACTGAGCGTCAGACCCCGTA
GAAAAGATCAAAGGATCTTCTTGAGATCCTTTTTTTCTGCGCGTAATCTGCTGCTTGCAAACAAAAAAAC
CACCGCTACCAGCGGTGGTTTGTTTGCCGGATCAAGAGCTACCAACTCTTTTTCCGAAGGTAACTGGCTT
CAGCAGAGCGCAGATACCAAATACTGTTCTTCTAGTGTAGCCGTAGTTAGGCCACCACTTCAAGAACTCT
GTAGCACCGCCTACATACCTCGCTCTGCTAATCCTGTTACCAGTGGCTGCTGCCAGTGGCGATAAGTCGT
GTCTTACCGGGTTGGACTCAAGACGATAGTTACCGGATAAGGCGCAGCGGTCGGGCTGAACGGGGGGTTC
GTGCACACAGCCCAGCTTGGAGCGAACGACCTACACCGAACTGAGATACCTACAGCGTGAGCTATGAGAA
AGCGCCACGCTTCCCGAAGGGAGAAAGGCGGACAGGTATCCGGTAAGCGGCAGGGTCGGAACAGGAGAGC
GCACGAGGGAGCTTCCAGGGGGAAACGCCTGGTATCTTTATAGTCCTGTCGGGTTTCGCCACCTCTGACT
TGAGCGTCGATTTTTGTGATGCTCGTCAGGGGGGCGGAGCCTATGGAAAAACGCCAGCAACGCGGCCTTT
TTACGGTTCCTGGCCTTTTGCTGGCCTTTTGCTCACATGTTCTTTCCTGCGTTATCCCCTGATTCTGTGG
ATAACCGTATTACCGCCATGCATTAGTTATTAATAGTAATCAATTACGGGGTCATTAGTTCATAGCCCAT
ATATGGAGTTCCGCGTTACATAACTTACGGTAAATGGCCCGCCTGGCTGACCGCCCAACGACCCCCGCCC
ATTGACGTCAATAATGACGTATGTTCCCATAGTAACGCCAATAGGGACTTTCCATTGACGTCAATGGGTG
GAGTATTTACGGTAAACTGCCCACTTGGCAGTACATCAAGTGTATCATATGCCAAGTACGCCCCCTATTG
ACGTCAATGACGGTAAATGGCCCGCCTGGCATTATGCCCAGTACATGACCTTATGGGACTTTCCTACTTG
GCAGTACATCTACGTATTAGTCATCGCTATTACCATGGTGATGCGGTTTTGGCAGTACATCAATGGGCGT
GGATAGCGGTTTGACTCACGGGGATTTCCAAGTCTCCACCCCATTGACGTCAATGGGAGTTTGTTTTGGC
ACCAAAATCAACGGGACTTTCCAAAATGTCGTAACAACTCCGCCCCATTGACGCAAATGGGCGGTAGGCG
TGTACGGTGGGAGGTCTATATAAGCAGAGCTGGTTTAGTGAACCGTCAGATCCGCTAGCGCTACCGGTCG
CCACCATGGTGAGCAAGGGCGAGGAGCTGTTCACCGGGGTGGTGCCCATCCTGGTCGAGCTGGACGGCGA
CGTAAACGGCCACAAGTTCAGCGTGTCCGGCGAGGGCGAGGGCGATGCCACCTACGGCAAGCTGACCCTG
AAGTTCATCTGCACCACCGGCAAGCTGCCCGTGCCCTGGCCCACCCTCGTGACCACCTTCGGCTACGGCC
TGATGTGCTTCGCCCGCTACCCCGACCACATGAAGCAGCACGACTTCTTCAAGTCCGCCATGCCCGAAGG
CTACGTCCAGGAGCGCACCATCTTCTTCAAGGACGACGGCAACTACAAGACCCGCGCCGAGGTGAAGTTC
GAGGGCGACACCCTGGTGAACCGCATCGAGCTGAAGGGCATCGACTTCAAGGAGGACGGCAACATCCTGG
GGCACAAGCTGGAGTACAACTACAACAGCCACAACGTCTATATCATGGCCGACAAGCAGAAGAACGGCAT
CAAGGTGAACTTCAAGATCCGCCACAACATCGAGGACGGCAGCGTGCAGCTCGCCGACCACTACCAGCAG
AACACCCCCATCGGCGACGGCCCCGTGCTGCTGCCCGACAACCACTACCTGAGCTACCAGTCCAAGCTGA
GCAAAGACCCCAACGAGAAGCGCGATCACATGGTCCTGCTGGAGTTCGTGACCGCCGCCGGGATCACTCT
CGGCATGGACGAGCTGTACAAGTCCGGACTCAGATCTCGAGCTCAAGCTTCGGCTGACCAGAGGCAGCGC
TCACTCTCTACTTCCGGGGAATCGTTATACCATGTTCTTGGACTGGACAAGAATGCAACCTCAGATGACA
TTAAAAAGTCCTATCGGAAGCTGGCCCTGAAATATCACCCTGACAAGAACCCTGATAACCCAGAGGCTGC
AGACAAGTTTAAGGAGATTAACAACGCCCACGCAATCCTGACAGACGCCACGAAAAGAAACATTTATGAC
AAGTATGGCTCGCTGGGGCTCTATGTGGCTGAGCAATTTGGGGAGGAGAATGTCAACACCTACTTCGTAC
TCTCCAGCTGGTGGGCCAAGGCGCTGTTCGTCTTCTGTGGCCGCCTCACCTGCTGCTACTGCTGCTGCTG
TTTATGCTGTTGCTTTAACTGCTGCTGTGGGAAGTGCAAGCCCAAGGCACCTGAGGGTGAAGAGACAGAA
TTCTACGTATCCCCTGAAGACTTGGAGGCACAGCTGCAGTCTGATGAGAGGGAGGCTACAGACACACCGA
TCGTCATACAGCCAGCATCCGCCACAGAGACCACCCAGCTGACAGCTGACTCCCACCCCAGCTATCACAC
CGACGGGTTCAACTAAGGATCCACCGGATCTAGATAACTGATCATAATCAGCCATACCACATTTGTAGAG
GTTTTACTTGCTTTAAAAAACCTCCCACACCTCCCCCTGAACCTGAAACATAAAATGAATGCAATTGTTG
TTGTTAACTTGTTTATTGCAGCTTATAATGGTTACAAATAAAGCAATAGCATCACAAATTTCACAAATAA
AGCATTTTTTTCACTGCATTCTAGTTGTGGTTTGTCCAAACTCATCAATGTATCTTAACGCGTAAATTGT
AAGCGTTAATATTTTGTTAAAATTCGCGTTAAATTTTTGTTAAATCAGCTCATTTTTTAACCAATAGGCC
GAAATCGGCAAAATCCCTTATAAATCAAAAGAATAGACCGAGATAGGGT
[37 nt withheld, positions 3550-3586]
AAAGAACGTGGACTCCAACGTCAAAGG
[49 nt withheld, positions 3614-3662]
T
[91 nt withheld, positions 3664-3754]
G
[124 nt withheld, positions 3756-3879]
CAGGTGGCACTTTTCGGGGAAATGTGCGCGGAACCCCTATTTGTTTATTTTTCTAAATACATTCAAATAT
GTATCCGCTCATGAGACAATAACCCTGATAAATGCTTCAATAATATTGAAAAAGGAAGAGTCCTGAGGCG
GAAAGAACCAGCTGTGGAATGTGTGTCAGTTAGGGTGTGGAAAGTCCCCAGGCTCCCCAGCAGGCAGAAG
TATGCAAAGCATGCATCTCAATTAGTCAGCAACCAGGTGTGGAAAGTCCCCAGGCTCCCCAGCAGGCAGA
AGTATGCAAAGCATGCATCTCAATTAGTCAGCAACCATAGTCCCGCCCCTAACTCCGCCCATCCCGCCCC
TAACTCCGCCCAGTTCCGCCCATTCTCCGCCCCATGGCTGACTAATTTTTTTTATTTATGCAGAGGCCGA
GGCCGCCTCGGCCTCTGAGCTATTCCAGAAGTAGTGAGGAGGCTTTTTTGGAGGCCTAGGCTTTTGCAAA
GATCGATCAAGAGACAGGATGAGGATCGTTTCGCATGATTGAACAAGATGGATTGCACGCAGGTTCTCCG
GCCGCTTGGGTGGAGAGGCTATTCGGCTATGACTGGGCACAACAGACAATCGGCTGCTCTGATGCCGCCG
TGTTCCGGCTGTCAGCGCAGGGGCGCCCGGTTCTTTTTGTCAAGACCGACCTGTCCGGTGCCCTGAATGA
ACTGCAAGACGAGGCAGCGCGGCTATCGTGGCTGGCCACGACGGGCGTTCCTTGCGCAGCTGTGCTCGAC
GTTGTCACTGAAGCGGGAAGGGACTGGCTGCTATTGGGCGAAGTGCCGGGGCAGGATCTCCTGTCATCTC
ACCTTGCTCCTGCCGAGAAAGTATCCATCATGGCTGATGCAATGCGGCGGCTGCATACGCTTGATCCGGC
TACCTGCCCATTCGACCACCAAGCGAAACATCGCATCGAGCGAGCACGTACTCGGATGGAAGCCGGTCTT
GTCGATCAGGATGATCTGGACGAAGAGCATCAGGGGCTCGCGCCAGCCGAACTGTTCGCCAGGCTCAAGG
CGAGCATGCCCGACGGCGAGGATCTCGTCGTGACCCATGGCGATGCCTGCTTGCCGAATATCATGGTGGA
AAATGGCCGCTTTTCTGGATTCATCGACTGTGGCCGGCTGGGTGTGGCGGACCGCTATCAGGACATAGCG
TTGGCTACCCGTGATATTGCTGAAGAGCTTGGCGGCGAATGGGCTGACCGCTTCCTCGTGCTTTACGGTA
TCGCCGCTCCCGATTCGCAGCGCATCGCCTTCTATCGCCTTCTTGACGAGTTCTTCTGAGCGGGACTCTG
GGGTTCGAAATGACCGACCAAGCGACGCCCAACCTGCCATCACGAGATTTCGATTCCACCGCCGCCTTCT
ATGAAAGGTTGGGCTT
Features (pLannotate 1.2.2; 15 found; start..end, strand, type, name):
    135..182     +  polyA_signal   HSV TK poly(A) signal: herpes simplex virus thymidine kinase polyadenylation signal (Cole and Stacy, 1985)
    273..289     -  polyA_signal   bGH poly(A) signal (fragment): bovine growth hormone polyadenylation signal
    511..1099    +  rep_origin     ori: high-copy-number ColE1/pMB1/pBR322/pUC origin of replication
   1274..1577    +  enhancer       CMV enhancer: human cytomegalovirus immediate early enhancer
   1578..1781    +  promoter       CMV promoter: human cytomegalovirus (CMV) immediate early promoter
   1826..2542    +  CDS            mCitrine: mCitrine is a basic (constitutively fluorescent) yellow fluorescent protein published in 2001, derived from Aequorea victoria.
   2543..2572    +  misc_feature   MCS (fragment): multiple cloning site
   2573..3163    +  CDS            DNAJC5: DNJC5_HUMAN - Also known as CLN4 From Homo sapiens (Human).
   3189..3273    +  CDS            large T antigen (fragment): large T antigen from SV40 (simian virus 40)
   3296..3417    +  polyA_signal   SV40 poly(A) signal: SV40 polyadenylation signal
   3451..3879    -  rep_origin     f1 ori (sequence partly withheld): f1 bacteriophage origin of replication; arrow indicates direction of (+) strand synthesis
   3906..4010    +  promoter       AmpR promoter: bla
   4012..4369    +  promoter       SV40 promoter: SV40 enhancer and early promoter
   4404..5198    +  CDS            NeoR/KanR: aminoglycoside phosphotransferase from Tn5; aph(3')-II (or nptII); confers resistance to neomycin, kanamycin, and G418 (Geneticin®)
   5219..76      +  CDS            ble (fragment) (across the origin): BLE_KLEPN - Experimental evidence at protein level: Swiss-Prot protein existence level 1. Binding protein with a strong affinity to the bleomycin family of antibiotics. Binds to CL990; an antimitotic-antibiotic compound. From Klebsiella pneumoniae.
