[The description below was written by a language model from this plasmid's Addgene catalogue record and pLannotate feature annotations shown in this document.]
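Description:
mCitrine-DNAJC5 L115R is a 5.3 kb mammalian expression plasmid built on the mCitrine C1 backbone, a C1-type fluorescent-protein fusion vector. It is propagated in E. coli as a high-copy plasmid through a ColE1/pUC-type origin and is selected with kanamycin. The single NeoR/KanR (Tn5 aminoglycoside phosphotransferase) gene sits behind tandem bacterial (bla-type) and SV40 early promoters and is followed by an HSV TK polyadenylation signal. This arrangement lets the same marker give kanamycin resistance in bacteria and G418 resistance in transfected mammalian cells. An f1 origin is also present. Short annotated fragments (bGH poly(A), SV40 large T antigen, ble) appear to be backbone remnants rather than functional elements.

The expression cassette uses the human CMV immediate-early enhancer and promoter to drive the yellow fluorescent protein mCitrine. mCitrine is joined through a short stretch of residual multiple cloning site to the DNAJC5 coding sequence, and the cassette ends in the SV40 poly(A) signal. The product is therefore DNAJC5 (cysteine string protein alpha, also known as CLN4) with mCitrine at its N-terminus. The insert carries the L115R substitution. The depositor notes that the nucleotide sequence is of rat origin but was adjusted at residue 112 (valine changed to phenylalanine) so that the encoded protein matches the human sequence. The 5′ cloning site is not recorded.

The plasmid is intended for constitutive expression and fluorescence imaging of mutant DNAJC5 in mammalian cells. The associated publication deals with CLN4 mutant-induced lysosomal membrane damage and its protection by CHIP.
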