Addgene plasmid #246735: mCitrine-DNAJC5 L115R
Purpose: Mammalian expression of human DNAJC5 L115R with a mCitrine (YFP) tag on its N-terminus
Depositing lab: Yihong Ye. Depositing organization: National Institute of Diabetes & Digestive & Kidney Diseases (NIDDK). Publication: CHIP protects lysosomes from CLN4 mutant-induced membrane damage. Lee J, Chin N, Zou J, Mazli WNAB, Jarnik M, Saidi L, Xu Y, Jeong E, Suh J, Replogle J, Ward ME, Bonifacino JS, Zheng W, Hao L, Ye Y. Nat Cell Biol. 2025 Aug 25. doi: 10.1038/s41556-025-01738-2. PubMed 40855364.
Backbone
  Vector backbone: mCitrine C1
  Vector type: Mammalian Expression
Growth in bacteria
  Bacterial resistance: Kanamycin, 50 μg/mL
  Growth temperature: 37°C
  Growth strain: DH5alpha
  Copy number: High Copy
Gene/Insert
  Gene/Insert name: DNAJC5 (DnaJ heat shock protein family) (alt name: CSP_ (Cysteine string protein _))
  Species: H. sapiens (human)
  Mutation: L115R
  Entrez Gene: DNAJC5 (a.k.a. CLN4, CLN4B, CSP, DNAJC5A, NCL, mir-941-2, mir-941-3, mir-941-4, mir-941-5)
  Promoter: CMV
  Tag / fusion protein: mCitrine (N terminal on insert)
  Cloning method: Restriction Enzyme; 5′ cloning site Unknown (unknown if destroyed)
Terms and licenses: Academic/Nonprofit Terms; Industry Terms: Not Available to Industry
Depositor comments: DNAJC5 insert sequence is from rat (R. rattus), but its translated amino acid sequence is identical to the human one (V112 has been replaced with F112 for this). Please visit https://doi.org/10.1101/2025.02.18.638932 for bioRxiv preprint.
How to cite: mCitrine-DNAJC5 L115R was a gift from Yihong Ye (Addgene plasmid # 246735 ; http://n2t.net/addgene:246735 ; RRID:Addgene_246735)
